>Addgene plasmid #118220 | 3xHA-TurboID_pAS31 | addgene full sequence | sequence record 324027 | Addgene NGS Result
GCACTTTTCGGGGAAATGTGCGCGGAACCCCTATTTGTTTATTTTTCTAAATACATTCAAATATGTATCC
GCTCATGAGACAATAACCCTGATAAATGCTTCAATAATATTGAAAAAGGAAGAGTATGAGTATTCAACAT
TTCCGTGTCGCCCTTATTCCCTTTTTTGCGGCATTTTGCCTTCCTGTTTTTGCTCACCCAGAAACGCTGG
TGAAAGTAAAAGATGCTGAAGATCAGTTGGGTGCACGAGTGGGTTACATCGAACTGGATCTCAACAGCGG
TAAGATCCTTGAGAGTTTTCGCCCCGAAGAACGTTTTCCAATGATGAGCACTTTTAAAGTTCTGCTATGT
GGCGCGGTATTATCCCGTATTGACGCCGGGCAAGAGCAACTCGGTCGCCGCATACACTATTCTCAGAATG
ACTTGGTTGAGTACTCACCAGTCACAGAAAAGCATCTTACGGATGGCATGACAGTAAGAGAATTATGCAG
TGCTGCCATAACCATGAGTGATAACACTGCGGCCAACTTACTTCTGACAACGATCGGAGGACCGAAGGAG
CTAACCGCTTTTTTGCACAACATGGGGGATCATGTAACTCGCCTTGATCGTTGGGAACCGGAGCTGAATG
AAGCCATACCAAACGACGAGCGTGACACCACGATGCCTGTAGCAATGGCAACAACGTTGCGCAAACTATT
AACTGGCGAACTACTTACTCTAGCTTCCCGGCAACAATTAATAGACTGGATGGAGGCGGATAAAGTTGCA
GGACCACTTCTGCGCTCGGCCCTTCCGGCTGGCTGGTTTATTGCTGATAAATCTGGAGCCGGTGAGCGTG
GGTCTCGCGGTATCATTGCAGCACTGGGGCCAGATGGTAAGCCCTCCCGTATCGTAGTTATCTACACGAC
GGGGAGTCAGGCAACTATGGATGAACGAAATAGACAGATCGCTGAGATAGGTGCCTCACTGATTAAGCAT
TGGTAACTGTCAGACCAAGTTTACTCATATATACTTTAGATTGATTTAAAACTTCATTTTTAATTTAAAA
GGATCTAGGTGAAGATCCTTTTTGATAATCTCATGACCAAAATCCCTTAACGTGAGTTTTCGTTCCACTG
AGCGTCAGACCCCGTAGAAAAGATCAAAGGATCTTCTTGAGATCCTTTTTTTCTGCGCGTAATCTGCTGC
TTGCAAACAAAAAAACCACCGCTACCAGCGGTGGTTTGTTTGCCGGATCAAGAGCTACCAACTCTTTTTC
CGAAGGTAACTGGCTTCAGCAGAGCGCAGATACCAAATACTGTTCTTCTAGTGTAGCCGTAGTTAGGCCA
CCACTTCAAGAACTCTGTAGCACCGCCTACATACCTCGCTCTGCTAATCCTGTTACCAGTGGCTGCTGCC
AGTGGCGATAAGTCGTGTCTTACCGGGTTGGACTCAAGACGATAGTTACCGGATAAGGCGCAGCGGTCGG
GCTGAACGGGGGGTTCGTGCACACAGCCCAGCTTGGAGCGAACGACCTACACCGAACTGAGATACCTACA
GCGTGAGCTATGAGAAAGCGCCACGCTTCCCGAAGGGAGAAAGGCGGACAGGTATCCGGTAAGCGGCAGG
GTCGGAACAGGAGAGCGCACGAGGGAGCTTCCAGGGGGAAACGCCTGGTATCTTTATAGTCCTGTCGGGT
TTCGCCACCTCTGACTTGAGCGTCGATTTTTGTGATGCTCGTCAGGGGGGCGGAGCCTATGGAAAAACGC
CAGCAACGCGGCCTTTTTACGGTTCCTGGCCTTTTGCTGGCCTTTTGCTCACATGTTCTTTCCTGCGTTA
TCCCCTGATTCTGTGGATAACCGTATTACCGCCTTTGAGTGAGCTGATACCGCTCGCCGCAGCCGAACGA
CCGAGCGCAGCGAGTCAGTGAGCGAGGAAGCGGAAGAGCGCCCAATACGCAAACCGCCTCTCCCCGCGCG
TTGGCCGATTCATTAATGCAGCTGGCACGACAGGTTTCCCGACTGGAAAGCGGGCAGTGAGCGCAACGCA
ATTAATGTGAGTTAGCTCACTCATTAGGCACCCCAGGCTTTACACTTTATGCTTCCGGCTCGTATGTTGT
GTGGAATTGTGAGCGGATAACAATTTCACACAGGAAACAGCTATGACCATGATTACGCCAAGCGCGCAAT
TAACCCTCACTAAAGGGAACAAAAGCTGGAGCTCCACCGCGGTGGCGGCCGCTCTAGAACTAGTACCTAC
TGGCGCGCCCTAAGCTTAATGAAGTTTATTTCAGATCAGTAATTCGAAATGTTTCTACTGGAATCCGCCA
AATTGTCGACAACTCTTTTAAGAAAACGACTAAAATGAACTTGAGTGTTAGCGGCGTCTTCACCAATACC
TTTAGTGACGATGTCGAAGTTGACTATAACTGGGACAATATCATCGAATATTCTTACAAATCTTCGGAAA
CGGAGTATAAGAAAAGAGAGGACGATGGAGACCATACGGAAATAGCTGTTAGAGAGCTCGGAATTCAGCT
CAACAATCCGAATCATCAGCTGGAGTACCTGGAATTCTGGATAAAACCTTTACGATATTTTACCGAAGAA
GAAAGGACCGAACGATGGAATTGTCTGGAAAAATTCTTCAAGAAGGTTGAGAACTCGAAGGTTGCTAAAA
TCTCGTTCGTTGGATTCAGGGGATATAAAATTGCAACGATTTTGCAATCTTTCTCACCAGGAACCCTGAC
ACGACTTTATGTCAATGTTGCTGATTCGGATATCTCTCAAATCATCGACGCGGAGCATTGGATTTATCTA
AAAAAGATCAGAGTGCTTTCGCCTTCTCCGGTTTCCATTCCGATTGATGCTATTCTTCACATGACACACT
TCGACGTTTCTGTGATCCACCTTTCCACTGATGATGTCGCAAAGATCAAAAATGTGAGTGAACAATAAAA
AGTTGAAAAAACATTATTTTAAAATAATTACTGGTCGTTCTCGAATCCGCAAGTTTCACAATGGGGATGA
TCCGTACCAACATCACGGACCCAATGGAAACTGCAAAAATCTTCGGAACGCACATTCATCGTGATGATGT
GGATGTTTTGGGTGACATGGATATTAACAAGGACGATGGTCCAGAAGTTCATTTGGATGACGATTGGCAT
GAGGAGGAGCTCGTGGGGGCTGTGGGGGCGGAGGAGGAGGAGGACGAGGAGGACGAGGAAGAGGAGGACG
AGGACGAGGAAGAGGGGATGGCTGATGTCCCGGAAGTCAATGAGGCCGTGCACAGAGTCAACATTAAACT
CGGCGACGCTGACATCACCGTTGTGGTGTCTCCGACATACTTGAAGATTGCAAAGAATACTCGTGAAAAT
TGAACTTTAATTCCTTTCTCTTTTTTTTTGACTCAAAAAATAAATAGTATTTCAAAGGAATCGCATTTCA
AACTGATACTTAAGTTTTTCAATAGGTTTTTTTTTTCAGTTTTGATTTTTTTTTGTGCTTAAAGAGAAGA
CTGTTAGCCACTCAGCCACTTCAGCCATATCGAAACAGTCATATTGGCTCTCTTTCAGATCACTTAAAAC
TCCGAACTATGATGACGAAAAAATGTTTTCTTGAATTTTCATTTTATTGTGAAATTGAAAACTCTGCATA
GCCCGCAGTCACTTGAAAGCACATTTAAGATGGAATCAAATGGTAAGAAAGCTCGTGTAATCAGGAGATT
TTATCCGGGGTATGCCGAGGAATATATGGTGCACTCGCATTAGCTGGCATTTTTTGTAATTATCGGATTT
CTACCTTTTTCTTAATCTAGTTTGTTATCATTGTCCATCATTTACAACCAAAAATTTGCGTCATTTACAA
CCAAAAATTGATCTGACAATTATCATAATTCGGTTTTTATTTTCAGAAGAAACGCTCCGATGTGATCCTA
TAGTGAATATACTTTTCCATCCTCTCTGAAATAAACAATTATGAAGAATGCATCAATTTGCATTCGAAAT
AACTGCCGTATTTTGTCTATTGGTATGGCTGCAGTACCATTTTTCTTCGCGTCTTTGCGCAGCCTTCGGG
CGCTACCAATAAGGCTAAGCCGGGGTAAGTTATTTCAGAATTCTAATCAACTAATCTAAGTCTCATACAT
CATTGTCAAGTGACGCATTTTTTTAATTTCTATGTTAACTCGACTTTAATATTCTTTTCTGGTTTCACCA
GAAAAATGCTGGACTGAAAAATTGAATTTCCCGCGATTTGGGAAAAACCGCAGTTTAAGCTTTTGGCATG
AATACAGTGAACACAGGAACAAAAAATTGACTTGTTATTTTGAGTTTATATTAAATGTTAATTTTGCATC
TCATATTTTCACAAAACTTGTTTGCTTGAAAAATGTGCAAATAACAAGTGAACATACATCAAGGTTTATG
CAGATCAGCACTGATGCAACTGATAGCAAAACTGATAAGGGTCAAAATTTCAGTGGCCAGCACAAACACA
TACACATTCGTAGTTCGTTTTGTGTTTCGTGTATTTAGCATTTATTTTTCAATTCCGGCAATTTGCCGAT
TTGCCGGAAATTTTGATTTTTGGCAAATTGCCAGTTTGCCGTTTGCCGAACATCAATTTGCCGAAATTTT
TTAGAGGGATCTTTATAAGACGGAAACACTTAAAATTGTGCTTTTTTGGAATTTTTTTCAATGTTTCAAT
AGAATTAGCTTACATTTAAAATTAGATGTAGGAACGTTTATAGGACGCTTACAATTTTGCCGATTAAAAT
CGAAGTTCTGAACTTTTCAAAAAATGTGCAAAATTTTTTTTGACAAATTTGACAAATCGGCCGGTTTGTC
GATTGTCCGGAATTTTTCAGTTTCGGCGATTTACCGGTTTGCCGGAAAACATCGTTTGCCACCCACACAC
ACATAAAGAGACGAAACAACACACCATCTTCAAAAAATTTGTGAATCTTCATTTCCACGTGGTTTGCAGG
GTTTCCCATCCACCCCACTCTATCTCTCCAAGTTGAATTTTGGCAAAATTGACCACACACCGATCAAAAA
CTATTGTGTGTGTGTGTATTTGTGTCTTCAATAATTCCTGTCTGTGTCTCGCACTATCTATTGACTACAA
GAACGTGATCGCAGCTCTACGAAACCTTTACTTTATTTTAGAAATATTTTTTCATGCTATTAGCAAAAAA
AAAGTTTTTTTTTGTCTAAGTACACTTAAAATTTTCCAAAATTTTTAAGATTTTTCAAAATGTGCGATCA
AAGATCTGACAAAATGCCAAAATTTTGAAGAGGAAATTTAGTCGGCTTCCAAAATTATAAGTGGCAGAAA
TTGAGCAATTGTCACTTTTTGACAGTAAATAGAAAATTTTTTGAAAAATTTTGAAACGCTTTATTTTGTT
ACTTGGTCATTTTGGCACCATAGGAGTAGTTTTTAACATTTTCCCCACTGGCGCTACTTCATTTTAAACT
TTTCCAAAGATTTTAATTTTTAATTTTAAAAAATTTCATATAATTCGTCTGCGTCTTACAGTTTCAGGCT
TCAAAAATCTATTACATATCTTATCTTTGAATTCAGGGCCGGCCAAAAATGTACCCATACGACGTCCCAG
ACTACGCCTACCCATATGATGTCCCGGATTACGCTTACCCATACGATGTTCCAGATTACGCTAAGGATAA
CACCGTCCCACTTAAGCTTATCGCCCTTCTTGCTAACGGAGAATTCCACTCTGGAGAGCAACTTGGAGAG
ACTCTTGGAATGTCCCGTGCTGCTATCAACAAGCATATCCAAACTCTTCGTGATTGGGGAGTTGATGTTT
TCACTGTTCCAGGTAAGTTTAAACATATATATACTAACTAACCCTGATTATTTAAATTTTCAGGAAAGGG
ATACTCTCTTCCAGAGCCAATCCCACTTCTTAACGCTAAGCAAATCCTTGGACAACTTGATGGAGGATCC
GTCGCTGTCCTTCCAGTTGTTGATTCCACCAACCAATACCTTCTTGATCGTATCGGAGAGCTTAAGTCTG
GAGACGCTTGCATCGCTGAATACCAGCAGGCTGGTAGAGGTAAGTTTAAACAGTTCGGTACTAACTAACC
ATACATATTTAAATTTTCAGGAAGTCGTGGCCGTAAATGGTTTAGTCCTTTCGGCGCCAACCTCTACCTT
AGTATGTTTTGGCGTCTGAAAAGAGGACCTGCGGCGATAGGCTTGGGTCCAGTGATCGGTATTGTTATGG
CCGAGGCGCTGCGAAAGCTGGGAGCTGATAAGGTTCGTGTTAAGTGGCCAAACGATCTTTACCTTCAAGA
CCGTAAGCTTGCTGGAATCCTTGTCGAGCTTGCTGGAATCACCGGAGACGCTGCTCAAATCGTTATCGGA
GCTGGAATCAACGTTGCTATGCGTCGTGTTGAGGTAAGTTTAAACATGATTTTACTAACTAACTAATCTG
ATTTAAATTTTCAGGAGTCTGTTGTTAACCAAGGATGGATCACTCTTCAAGAGGCTGGAATCAACCTTGA
TCGTAACACCCTTGCTGCCACCCTTATCCGTGAGCTTCGTGCTGCCCTTGAACTTTTCGAGCAAGAGGGA
CTTGCTCCATACCTTCCACGTTGGGAGAAGCTTGATAACTTCATCAACCGCCCAGTTAAGCTTATCATCG
GAGATAAGGAAATCTTCGGAATCTCTCGCGGAATCGATAAGCAAGGAGCTCTTCTTCTTGAGCAAGATGG
AGTTATTAAACCATGGATGGGAGGAGAAATTTCCCTTCGTTCCGCCGAGAAGTAACCCGGGCATCTCGCG
CCCGTGCCTCTGACTTCTAAGTCCAATTACTCTTCAACATCCCTACATGCTCTTTCTCCCTGTGCTCCCA
CCCCCTATTTTTGTTATTATCAAAAAACTTCTCTTAATTTCTTTGTTTTTTAGCTTCTTTTAAGTCACCT
CTAACAATGAAATTGTGTAGATTCAAAAATAGAATTAATTCGTAATAAAAAGTCGAAAAAAATTGTGCTC
CCTCCCCCCATTAATAATAATTCTATCCCAAAATCTACACAATGTTCTGTGTACACTTCTTATGTTTTTT
ACTTCTGATAAATTTTTTTGAAACATCATAGAAAAAACCGCACACAAAATACCTTATCATATGTTACGTT
TCAGTTTATGACCGCAATTTTTATTTCTTCGCACGTCTGGGCCTCTCATGACGTCAAATCATGCTCATCG
TGAAAAAGTTTTGGAGTATTTTTGGAATTTTTCAATCAAGTGAAAGTTTATGAAATTAATTTTCCTGCTT
TTGCTTTTTGGGGTTTCCCCTATTGTTTGTCAAGATTTCGAGGACGGCGTTTTTCTTGCTAAAATCACAA
GTATTGATGAGCACGATGCAAGAAAGATCGGAAGAAGGTTTGGGTTTGAGGCTCAGTGGAAGGTGAGTAG
AAGTTGATAATTTGAAAGTGGAGTAGTGTCTATGGGGTTTTTGCCTTAAATCTCGAGGGGGGGCCCGGTA
CCCAATTCGCCCTATAGTGAGTCGTATTACGCGCGCTCACTGGCCGTCGTTTTACAACGTCGTGACTGGG
AAAACCCTGGCGTTACCCAACTTAATCGCCTTGCAGCACATCCCCCTTTCGCCAGCTGGCGTAATAGCGA
AGAGGCCCGCACCGATCGCCCTTCCCAACAGTTGCGCAGCCTGAATGGCGAATGGG
[124 nt withheld, positions 7687-7810]
C
[91 nt withheld, positions 7812-7902]
A
[49 nt withheld, positions 7904-7952]
CCTTTGACGTTGGAGTCCACGTTCTTT
[37 nt withheld, positions 7980-8016]
ACCCTATCTCGGTCTATTCTTTTGATTTATAAGGGATTTTGCCGATTTCGGCCTATTGGTTAAAAAATGA
GCTGATTTAACAAAAATTTAACGCGAATTTTAACAAAATATTAACGCTTACAATTTAGGTG
Features (pLannotate 1.2.2; 17 found; start..end, strand, type, name):
     21..125     +  promoter       AmpR promoter: bla
    126..986     +  CDS            AmpR: β-lactamase; bla; confers resistance to ampicillin, carbenicillin, and related antibiotics
   1157..1745    +  rep_origin     ori: high-copy-number ColE1/pMB1/pBR322/pUC origin of replication
   1928..2020    +  CDS            lacI (fragment): lac repressor; lacI; The lac repressor binds to the lac operator to inhibit transcription in E. coli. This inhibition can be relieved by adding lactose or isopropyl-β-D-thiogalactopyranoside (IPTG).
   2033..2054    +  protein_bind   CAP binding site: CAP binding activates transcription in the presence of cAMP. E. coli catabolite activator protein
   2069..2099    +  promoter       lac promoter: promoter for the E. coli lac operon
   2107..2123    +  protein_bind   lac operator: The lac repressor binds to the lac operator to inhibit transcription in E. coli. This inhibition can be relieved by adding lactose or isopropyl-β-D-thiogalactopyranoside (IPTG). lac repressor encoded by lacI
   2168..2186    +  promoter       T3 promoter: promoter for bacteriophage T3 RNA polymerase
   2199..2234    +  misc_feature   MCS (fragment): pBluescript multiple cloning site
   5365..5463    +  CDS            cdk-4 (fragment): CDK4_CAEEL - Experimental evidence at protein level: Swiss-Prot protein existence level 1. Serine/threonine-protein kinase which, in association with cyclin D-like protein cyd-1, is required for the progression through the G1 phase of the cell cycle during postembryonic development by phosphorylating and inhibiting lin-35 and fzr-1 (PubMed:10518501, PubMed:11684669, PubMed:25562820). In complex with cyd-1, involved in sex determination during gonadogenesis by regulating the asymmetric division of the somatic gonadal precursor cell (SGP) (PubMed:16198291). From Caenorhabditis elegans.
   5636..5662    +  CDS            3xHA (fragment): three tandem HA epitope tags
   5663..6772    +  CDS            birA: BIRA_ECOLI - Also known as bioR, dhbB. Experimental evidence at protein level: Swiss-Prot protein existence level 1. Acts both as a biotin--[acetyl-CoA-carboxylase] ligase and a biotin-operon repressor. In the presence of ATP, BirA activates biotin to form the BirA-biotinyl-5'-adenylate (BirA-bio-5'-AMP or holoBirA) complex. HoloBirA can either transfer the biotinyl moiety to the biotin carboxyl carrier protein (BCCP) subunit of acetyl-CoA carboxylase, or bind to the biotin operator site and inhibit transcription of the operon. From Escherichia coli (strain K12).
   7260..7412    +  CDS            aex-5 (fragment): AEX5_CAEEL - Also known as kpc-3 From Caenorhabditis elegans.
   7472..7492    +  misc_feature   MCS (fragment): pBluescript multiple cloning site
   7501..7519    -  promoter       T7 promoter: promoter for bacteriophage T7 RNA polymerase
   7527..7682    +  CDS            lacZα (fragment): LacZα fragment of β-galactosidase; lacZ fragment
   7687..8115    +  rep_origin     f1 ori (sequence partly withheld): f1 bacteriophage origin of replication; arrow indicates direction of (+) strand synthesis
