[The description below was written by a language model from this plasmid's Addgene catalogue record and pLannotate feature annotations shown in this document.]
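Description:
3xHA-TurboID_pAS31 is a C. elegans expression plasmid of about 8.1 kb, built on a Bluescript backbone, that drives an HA-tagged TurboID biotin ligase in the worm intestine. It is maintained in E. coli as a high-copy plasmid through a ColE1/pUC-type origin and selected with ampicillin via the bla β-lactamase gene. The usual pBluescript remnants flank the worm cassette: the lac promoter/operator region, T3 and T7 phage promoters, split fragments of the multiple cloning site and lacZα, and an f1 origin that can support single-stranded DNA production.

The payload is a 1,110 bp TurboID coding sequence. TurboID is a variant of E. coli BirA carrying fourteen recorded substitutions, including R118S, and it promiscuously biotinylates nearby proteins. Three tandem HA epitopes are fused to its N-terminus for detection, although the automated annotation picks up only a fragment of this tag immediately upstream of the birA reading frame. Expression is controlled by the gut-specific ges-1 promoter and terminated by the unc-54 3′ UTR. Neither element is labelled in the feature table, but they presumably occupy the large unannotated stretches before and after the coding sequence. The short cdk-4 and aex-5 "fragments" called in those regions are probably matches to neighbouring genomic sequence carried along with these regulatory elements rather than intended payload. The catalogue lists the insert species as C. elegans, whereas the annotation traces the enzyme to E. coli BirA.

The plasmid is intended for tissue-restricted proximity labeling in living worms. The depositor notes that minor differences between the verified and reference sequences do not affect function.
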