Addgene plasmid #118220: 3xHA-TurboID_pAS31
Purpose: expresses 3xHA-tagged TurboID in C. elegans intestine
Depositing lab: Jessica Feldman. Depositing organization: Stanford University. Publication: Efficient proximity labeling in living cells and organisms with TurboID. Branon TC, Bosch JA, Sanchez AD, Udeshi ND, Svinkina T, Carr SA, Feldman JL, Perrimon N, Ting AY. Nat Biotechnol. 2018 Aug 20. pii: nbt.4201. doi: 10.1038/nbt.4201. PubMed 30125270.
Backbone
  Vector backbone: Bluescript
  Backbone size w/o insert (bp): 6957
  Total vector size (bp): 8151
  Modifications to backbone: The backbone contains a gut promoter and unc-54 UTR for worm intestine expression of TurboID.
  Vector type: Worm Expression
Growth in bacteria
  Bacterial resistance: Ampicillin, 100 μg/mL
  Growth temperature: 37°C
  Growth strain: DH5alpha
  Copy number: High Copy
Gene/Insert
  Gene/Insert name: TurboID (BirA mutant)
  Species: C. elegans (nematode)
  Insert size (bp): 1110
  Mutation: Q65P, I87V, R118S, E140K, Q141R, S150G, L151P, V160A, T192A, K194I, M209V, M241T, S263P, I305V
  Promoter: ges-1p
  Tag / fusion protein: 3x HA tag (N terminal on insert)
  Cloning method: Restriction Enzyme; 5′ cloning site FseI (unknown if destroyed); 3′ cloning site XmaI (unknown if destroyed)
  Sequencing primers: 5′ aagaacgtgatcgcagctctac; 3′ cacaatttcattgttagaggtgactt
Terms and licenses: Academic/Nonprofit Terms; Industry Terms: Not Available to Industry
Depositor comments: Please see depositor's annotated sequence in the Supplemental Documents section above. Note that there are minor differences between the Addgene verified sequence and depositor's reference sequence which do not affect plasmid function.
How to cite: 3xHA-TurboID_pAS31 was a gift from Jessica Feldman (Addgene plasmid # 118220 ; http://n2t.net/addgene:118220 ; RRID:Addgene_118220)
